>Addgene plasmid #98170 | p-mCherry-C1-Aurora_CA | depositor partial sequence | sequence record 179946 | Aurora_C128A gene
ATGGATTACGGCGGAGCCCTGTCAGCAGTCGGCCTGTTTCAGACCTCATATACCCTGGAGAATAACGGCA
GCGTCATCTGTATCCCAAATAACGGGCAGTGTTTCTGCCTGGCATGGCTGAAGAGCAACGGCACCAATGC
AGAGAAGCTGGCAGCCAATATCCTGCAGTGGGTGTCATTTGCCCTGTCTGTGGCATGTCTGGGATGGTAC
GCCTATCAGGCATGGAGAGCCACTTGTGGATGGGAGAACGTGTATGTCGCTCTGATTCAGATGATGAAGA
GCATCATTGAGGCCTTCCATTCCTTTGATTCACCAGCTACTCTGTGGCTGTCAAGTGGCAACGGGGTCAG
GTGGATGAGATATGGGAGCTGGCTGCTGACCGCCCCCGTGATTCTGATCCACCTGAGCAACCTGACTGGC
CTGAAGGACGATTACAGCAAGCGCACTATGGGGCTGCTGGTCTCAGACGTGGGATGTATCGTGTGGGGCG
CCACAAGCGCAATGTGCACAGGCTGGACCAAGATCCTGTTTTTCCTGATCAGCCTGTCTTACGGCATGTA
CACTTACTTCCATGCCGCAAAGGTGTACATCGAGGCTTTCCACACCGTGCCAAAGGGACTGTGCAGACAG
CTGGTGCGGGCAATGGCTTGGCTGTTCTTTGTGAGCTGGGGGATGTTTCCAGTCCTGTTTCTGCTGGGAC
CCGAGGGCTTCGGGCACATCAGCAGATACGGGTCCAACATTGGCCACAGCATTCTGGATCTGATTGCCAA
GCAGATGTGGGGAGTGCTGGGAAACTACCTGAGGGTGAAAATTCACAGCCATATCCTGCTGTACGGAGAT
ATCCGCAAGAAGCAGAAAATCACCATTGCAGGGCAGGAAATGGAAGTGGAAACTCTGGTCGCCGAGGAGG
AAGAC
