[The description below was written by a language model from this plasmid's Addgene catalogue record.]
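Description:
p-mCherry-C1-Aurora_CA is a mammalian expression plasmid built on the pEGFP-C1 backbone, in which the fluorescent protein position is occupied by mCherry. It is propagated in E. coli as a high-copy plasmid under kanamycin selection, and the same backbone provides neomycin resistance, so transfected mammalian cells can be selected with G418. No feature table accompanies the record, so details such as the origin of replication and polyadenylation signals are not explicitly documented.

The payload is a synthetic, mammalian codon-optimized gene of about 915 bp encoding Aurora C128A, an artificial anion-conducting channelrhodopsin (aACR) related to the red-shifted channelrhodopsins ReaChR and bReaChES listed as alternative names. The coding sequence carries a set of substitutions (V59S, E83N, E90Q, E101S, V117R, E123S, P242R, A246N, N258Q, E273S) together with C128A. The record describes the resulting channel as a slow-cycling step-function variant. The insert was cloned between NheI and AgeI sites, both retained, downstream of the CMV enhancer/promoter. The opsin is therefore expressed constitutively as a fusion with mCherry at its C terminus, which allows visualization of expression and membrane localization.

Functionally, the channel is highly light sensitive. It is opened by green light and stays conducting for minutes, while illumination around 625 nm accelerates closure to the millisecond range, giving bistable optical control of an anion conductance. The construct suits optogenetic silencing experiments and electrophysiological characterization in cultured mammalian cells. The depositor explicitly does not recommend it for in vivo use.
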