Addgene plasmid #98170: p-mCherry-C1-Aurora_CA
Purpose: slow cycling (open for minutes) step-function artificial anion conducting channelrhodopsin (aACR). High light sensitivity. Activation with green light, inactivation max with 625 nm (accelarates closure to ms). Not recommended for in vivo use. Codon optimized for mammalian expression.
Depositing lab: Peter Hegemann. Depositing organization: Humboldt-Universitaet zu Berlin. Publication: Anion-conducting channelrhodopsins with tuned spectra and modified kinetics engineered for optogenetic manipulation of behavior. Wietek J, Rodriguez-Rozada S, Tutas J, Tenedini F, Grimm C, Oertner TG, Soba P, Hegemann P, Wiegert JS. Sci Rep. 2017 Nov 2;7(1):14957. doi: 10.1038/s41598-017-14330-y. PubMed 29097684.
Backbone
  Vector backbone: pEGFP-C1
  Backbone size w/o insert (bp): 4714
  Vector type: Mammalian Expression
  Selectable markers: Neomycin (select with G418)
Growth in bacteria
  Bacterial resistance: Kanamycin, 50 μg/mL
  Growth temperature: 37°C
  Growth strain: XL1 Blue
  Copy number: High Copy
Gene/Insert
  Gene/Insert name: Synthetic construct Aurora_C128A gene (alt names: Aurora; ReaChR, bReachEs)
  Species: Synthetic
  Insert size (bp): 915
  Mutation: V59S, E83N, E90Q, E101S, V117R, E123S, C128A, P242R, A246N, N258Q, E273S
  Promoter: CMV (+enhancer)
  Tag / fusion protein: mCherry (C terminal on backbone)
  Cloning method: Restriction Enzyme; 5′ cloning site NheI (not destroyed); 3′ cloning site AgeI (not destroyed)
  Sequencing primers: 5′ EGFP-N1-F: GAGGTCTATATAAGCAGAGC or CMV-F: GCAAATGGGCGGTAGGCGT; 3′ EGFP-C1-R: AACCATTATAAGCTGCAATAAAC
Terms and licenses: Academic/Nonprofit Terms; Industry Terms: Not Available to Industry
How to cite: p-mCherry-C1-Aurora_CA was a gift from Peter Hegemann (Addgene plasmid # 98170 ; http://n2t.net/addgene:98170 ; RRID:Addgene_98170)
