LOCUS       Exported 5629 bp ds-DNA circular SYN 12-MAY-2021
DEFINITION  slow cycling (open for minutes) step-function artificial anion
            conducting channelrhodopsin (aACR). High light sensitivity.
            Activation with green light, inactivation max with 625 nm
            (accelarates closure to ms). Not recommended for in vivo use. Codon
            optimized for mammalian expression..
ACCESSION   .
VERSION     .
KEYWORDS    p-mCherry-C1-Aurora_CA
SOURCE      synthetic DNA construct
  ORGANISM  synthetic DNA construct
REFERENCE   1 (bases 1 to 5629)
  AUTHORS   Wietek J, Rodriguez-Rozada S, Tutas J, Tenedini F, Grimm C, Oertner
            TG, Soba P, Hegemann P, Wiegert JS
  TITLE     Anion-conducting channelrhodopsins with tuned spectra and modified
            kinetics engineered for optogenetic manipulation of behavior.
  JOURNAL   Sci Rep. 2017 Nov 2;7(1):14957. doi: 10.1038/s41598-017-14330-y.
  PUBMED    29097684
REFERENCE   2 (bases 1 to 5629)
  AUTHORS   .
  TITLE     Direct Submission
  JOURNAL   Exported May 12, 2021 from SnapGene Server 1.1.58
            http://www.snapgene.com
FEATURES             Location/Qualifiers
     source          1..5629
                     /organism="synthetic DNA construct"
                     /mol_type="other DNA"
     enhancer        119..422
                     /label=CMV enhancer
                     /note="human cytomegalovirus immediate early enhancer"
     promoter        423..626
                     /label=CMV promoter
                     /note="human cytomegalovirus (CMV) immediate early
                     promoter"
     primer_bind     577..597
                     /label=CMV-F
                     /note="Human CMV immediate early promoter, forward primer"
     CDS             1594..2301
                     /codon_start=1
                     /product="monomeric derivative of DsRed fluorescent protein
                     (Shaner et al., 2004)"
                     /label=mCherry
                     /note="mammalian codon-optimized"
                     /translation="VSKGEEDNMAIIKEFMRFKVHMEGSVNGHEFEIEGEGEGRPYEGT
                     QTAKLKVTKGGPLPFAWDILSPQFMYGSKAYVKHPADIPDYLKLSFPEGFKWERVMNFE
                     DGGVVTVTQDSSLQDGEFIYKVKLRGTNFPSDGPVMQKKTMGWEASSERMYPEDGALKG
                     EIKQRLKLKDGGHYDAEVKTTYKAKKPVQLPGAYNVNIKLDITSHNEDYTIVEQYERAE
                     GRHSTGGMDELYK"
     primer_bind     complement(1736..1754)
                     /label=mCherry-R
                     /note="mCherry, reverse primer"
     primer_bind     2004..2023
                     /label=mCherry-F
                     /note="mCherry, forward primer"
     polyA_signal    2475..2596
                     /label=SV40 poly(A) signal
                     /note="SV40 polyadenylation signal"
     primer_bind     complement(2512..2531)
                     /label=SV40pA-R
                     /note="SV40 polyA, reverse primer"
     primer_bind     2566..2585
                     /label=EBV-rev
                     /note="SV40 polyA terminator, reverse primer"
     rep_origin      complement(2603..3058)
                     /direction=LEFT
                     /label=f1 ori
                     /note="f1 bacteriophage origin of replication; arrow
                     indicates direction of (+) strand synthesis"
     primer_bind     complement(2740..2761)
                     /label=F1ori-F
                     /note="F1 origin, forward primer"
     primer_bind     2952..2971
                     /label=F1ori-R
                     /note="F1 origin, reverse primer"
     promoter        3085..3189
                     /gene="bla"
                     /label=AmpR promoter
     promoter        3191..3548
                     /label=SV40 promoter
                     /note="SV40 enhancer and early promoter"
     primer_bind     complement(3214..3234)
                     /label=pBABE 3'
                     /note="SV40 enhancer, reverse primer for pBABE vectors"
     rep_origin      3399..3534
                     /label=SV40 ori
                     /note="SV40 origin of replication"
     primer_bind     3461..3480
                     /label=SV40pro-F
                     /note="SV40 promoter/origin, forward primer"
     CDS             3583..4377
                     /codon_start=1
                     /gene="aph(3')-II (or nptII)"
                     /product="aminoglycoside phosphotransferase from Tn5"
                     /label=NeoR/KanR
                     /note="confers resistance to neomycin, kanamycin, and G418
                     (Geneticin(R))"
                     /translation="MIEQDGLHAGSPAAWVERLFGYDWAQQTIGCSDAAVFRLSAQGRP
                     VLFVKTDLSGALNELQDEAARLSWLATTGVPCAAVLDVVTEAGRDWLLLGEVPGQDLLS
                     SHLAPAEKVSIMADAMRRLHTLDPATCPFDHQAKHRIERARTRMEAGLVDQDDLDEEHQ
                     GLAPAELFARLKASMPDGEDLVVTHGDACLPNIMVENGRFSGFIDCGRLGVADRYQDIA
                     LATRDIAEELGGEWADRFLVLYGIAAPDSQRIAFYRLLDEFF"
     primer_bind     complement(3637..3656)
                     /label=Neo-R
                     /note="Neomycin resistance gene, reverse primer"
     primer_bind     4247..4266
                     /label=Neo-F
                     /note="Neomycin resistance gene, forward primer"
     primer_bind     complement(4565..4584)
                     /label=TK-pA-R
                     /note="Thymidine kinase polyA, reverse primer"
     polyA_signal    4609..4656
                     /label=HSV TK poly(A) signal
                     /note="herpes simplex virus thymidine kinase
                     polyadenylation signal (Cole and Stacy, 1985)"
     rep_origin      4985..5573
                     /direction=RIGHT
                     /label=ori
                     /note="high-copy-number ColE1/pMB1/pBR322/pUC origin of
                     replication"
     primer_bind     5474..5493
                     /label=pBR322ori-F
                     /note="pBR322 origin, forward primer"
ORIGIN
        1 catgttcttt cctgcgttat cccctgattc tgtggataac cgtattaccg ccatgcatta
       61 gttattaata gtaatcaatt acggggtcat tagttcatag cccatatatg gagttccgcg
      121 ttacataact tacggtaaat ggcccgcctg gctgaccgcc caacgacccc cgcccattga
      181 cgtcaataat gacgtatgtt cccatagtaa cgccaatagg gactttccat tgacgtcaat
      241 gggtggagta tttacggtaa actgcccact tggcagtaca tcaagtgtat catatgccaa
      301 gtacgccccc tattgacgtc aatgacggta aatggcccgc ctggcattat gcccagtaca
      361 tgaccttatg ggactttcct acttggcagt acatctacgt attagtcatc gctattacca
      421 tggtgatgcg gttttggcag tacatcaatg ggcgtggata gcggtttgac tcacggggat
      481 ttccaagtct ccaccccatt gacgtcaatg ggagtttgtt ttggcaccaa aatcaacggg
      541 actttccaaa atgtcgtaac aactccgccc cattgacgca aatgggcggt aggcgtgtac
      601 ggtgggaggt ctatataagc agagctggtt tagtgaaccg tcagatccgc tagcgccaca
      661 atggattacg gcggagccct gtcagcagtc ggcctgtttc agacctcata taccctggag
      721 aataacggca gcgtcatctg tatcccaaat aacgggcagt gtttctgcct ggcatggctg
      781 aagagcaacg gcaccaatgc agagaagctg gcagccaata tcctgcagtg ggtgtcattt
      841 gccctgtctg tggcatgtct gggatggtac gcctatcagg catggagagc cacttgtgga
      901 tgggagaacg tgtatgtcgc tctgattcag atgatgaaga gcatcattga ggccttccat
      961 tcctttgatt caccagctac tctgtggctg tcaagtggca acggggtcag gtggatgaga
     1021 tatgggagct ggctgctgac cgcccccgtg attctgatcc acctgagcaa cctgactggc
     1081 ctgaaggacg attacagcaa gcgcactatg gggctgctgg tctcagacgt gggatgtatc
     1141 gtgtggggcg ccacaagcgc aatgtgcaca ggctggacca agatcctgtt tttcctgatc
     1201 agcctgtctt acggcatgta cacttacttc catgccgcaa aggtgtacat cgaggctttc
     1261 cacaccgtgc caaagggact gtgcagacag ctggtgcggg caatggcttg gctgttcttt
     1321 gtgagctggg ggatgtttcc agtcctgttt ctgctgggac ccgagggctt cgggcacatc
     1381 agcagatacg ggtccaacat tggccacagc attctggatc tgattgccaa gcagatgtgg
     1441 ggagtgctgg gaaactacct gagggtgaaa attcacagcc atatcctgct gtacggagat
     1501 atccgcaaga agcagaaaat caccattgca gggcaggaaa tggaagtgga aactctggtc
     1561 gccgaggagg aagacgctgg ggctgtaccg gtggtgagca agggcgagga ggataacatg
     1621 gccatcatca aggagttcat gcgcttcaag gtgcacatgg agggctccgt gaacggccac
     1681 gagttcgaga tcgagggcga gggcgagggc cgcccctacg agggcaccca gaccgccaag
     1741 ctgaaggtga ccaagggtgg ccccctgccc ttcgcctggg acatcctgtc ccctcagttc
     1801 atgtacggct ccaaggccta cgtgaagcac cccgccgaca tccccgacta cttgaagctg
     1861 tccttccccg agggcttcaa gtgggagcgc gtgatgaact tcgaggacgg cggcgtggtg
     1921 accgtgaccc aggactcctc cctgcaggac ggcgagttca tctacaaggt gaagctgcgc
     1981 ggcaccaact tcccctccga cggccccgta atgcagaaga agaccatggg ctgggaggcc
     2041 tcctccgagc ggatgtaccc cgaggacggc gccctgaagg gcgagatcaa gcagaggctg
     2101 aagctgaagg acggcggcca ctacgacgct gaggtcaaga ccacctacaa ggccaagaag
     2161 cccgtgcagc tgcccggcgc ctacaacgtc aacatcaagt tggacatcac ctcccacaac
     2221 gaggactaca ccatcgtgga acagtacgaa cgcgccgagg gccgccactc caccggcggc
     2281 atggacgagc tgtacaagta agagctcaag cttcgaattc tgcagtcgac ggtaccgcgg
     2341 gcccgggatc caccggatct agataactga tcataatcag ccataccaca tttgtagagg
     2401 ttttacttgc tttaaaaaac ctcccacacc tccccctgaa cctgaaacat aaaatgaatg
     2461 caattgttgt tgttaacttg tttattgcag cttataatgg ttacaaataa agcaatagca
     2521 tcacaaattt cacaaataaa gcattttttt cactgcattc tagttgtggt ttgtccaaac
     2581 tcatcaatgt atcttaacgc gtaaattgta agcgttaata ttttgttaaa attcgcgtta
     2641 aatttttgtt aaatcagctc attttttaac caataggccg aaatcggcaa aatcccttat
     2701 aaatcaaaag aatagaccga gatagggttg agtgttgttc cagtttggaa caagagtcca
     2761 ctattaaaga acgtggactc caacgtcaaa ggnnnnnnnn nnnnnnnnnn nnnnnnnnnn
     2821 nnnnnnnnnn nnnnnnnnnn ntnnnnnnnn nnnnnnnnnn nnnnnnnnnn nnnnnnnnnn
     2881 nnnnnnnnnn nnnnnnnnnn nnnnnnnnnn nnnnnnnnnn nnnnnnnnnn nnngnnnnnn
     2941 nnnnnnnnnn nnnnnnnnnn nnnnnnnnnn nnnnnnnnnn nnnnnnnnnn nnnnnnnnnn
     3001 nnnnnnnnnn nnnnnnnnnn nnnnnnnnnn nnnnnnnnnn nnnnnnnnnn nnnnnnnnca
     3061 ggtggcactt ttcggggaaa tgtgcgcgga acccctattt gtttattttt ctaaatacat
     3121 tcaaatatgt atccgctcat gagacaataa ccctgataaa tgcttcaata atattgaaaa
     3181 aggaagagtc ctgaggcgga aagaaccagc tgtggaatgt gtgtcagtta gggtgtggaa
     3241 agtccccagg ctccccagca ggcagaagta tgcaaagcat gcatctcaat tagtcagcaa
     3301 ccaggtgtgg aaagtcccca ggctccccag caggcagaag tatgcaaagc atgcatctca
     3361 attagtcagc aaccatagtc ccgcccctaa ctccgcccat cccgccccta actccgccca
     3421 gttccgccca ttctccgccc catggctgac taattttttt tatttatgca gaggccgagg
     3481 ccgcctcggc ctctgagcta ttccagaagt agtgaggagg cttttttgga ggcctaggct
     3541 tttgcaaaga tcgatcaaga gacaggatga ggatcgtttc gcatgattga acaagatgga
     3601 ttgcacgcag gttctccggc cgcttgggtg gagaggctat tcggctatga ctgggcacaa
     3661 cagacaatcg gctgctctga tgccgccgtg ttccggctgt cagcgcaggg gcgcccggtt
     3721 ctttttgtca agaccgacct gtccggtgcc ctgaatgaac tgcaagacga ggcagcgcgg
     3781 ctatcgtggc tggccacgac gggcgttcct tgcgcagctg tgctcgacgt tgtcactgaa
     3841 gcgggaaggg actggctgct attgggcgaa gtgccggggc aggatctcct gtcatctcac
     3901 cttgctcctg ccgagaaagt atccatcatg gctgatgcaa tgcggcggct gcatacgctt
     3961 gatccggcta cctgcccatt cgaccaccaa gcgaaacatc gcatcgagcg agcacgtact
     4021 cggatggaag ccggtcttgt cgatcaggat gatctggacg aagagcatca ggggctcgcg
     4081 ccagccgaac tgttcgccag gctcaaggcg agcatgcccg acggcgagga tctcgtcgtg
     4141 acccatggcg atgcctgctt gccgaatatc atggtggaaa atggccgctt ttctggattc
     4201 atcgactgtg gccggctggg tgtggcggac cgctatcagg acatagcgtt ggctacccgt
     4261 gatattgctg aagagcttgg cggcgaatgg gctgaccgct tcctcgtgct ttacggtatc
     4321 gccgctcccg attcgcagcg catcgccttc tatcgccttc ttgacgagtt cttctgagcg
     4381 ggactctggg gttcgaaatg accgaccaag cgacgcccaa cctgccatca cgagatttcg
     4441 attccaccgc cgccttctat gaaaggttgg gcttcggaat cgttttccgg gacgccggct
     4501 ggatgatcct ccagcgcggg gatctcatgc tggagttctt cgcccaccct agggggaggc
     4561 taactgaaac acggaaggag acaataccgg aaggaacccg cgctatgacg gcaataaaaa
     4621 gacagaataa aacgcacggt gttgggtcgt ttgttcataa acgcggggtt cggtcccagg
     4681 gctggcactc tgtcgatacc ccaccgagac cccattgggg ccaatacgcc cgcgtttctt
     4741 ccttttcccc accccacccc ccaagttcgg gtgaaggccc agggctcgca gccaacgtcg
     4801 gggcggcagg ccctgccata gcctcaggtt actcatatat actttagatt gatttaaaac
     4861 ttcattttta atttaaaagg atctaggtga agatcctttt tgataatctc atgaccaaaa
     4921 tcccttaacg tgagttttcg ttccactgag cgtcagaccc cgtagaaaag atcaaaggat
     4981 cttcttgaga tccttttttt ctgcgcgtaa tctgctgctt gcaaacaaaa aaaccaccgc
     5041 taccagcggt ggtttgtttg ccggatcaag agctaccaac tctttttccg aaggtaactg
     5101 gcttcagcag agcgcagata ccaaatactg ttcttctagt gtagccgtag ttaggccacc
     5161 acttcaagaa ctctgtagca ccgcctacat acctcgctct gctaatcctg ttaccagtgg
     5221 ctgctgccag tggcgataag tcgtgtctta ccgggttgga ctcaagacga tagttaccgg
     5281 ataaggcgca gcggtcgggc tgaacggggg gttcgtgcac acagcccagc ttggagcgaa
     5341 cgacctacac cgaactgaga tacctacagc gtgagctatg agaaagcgcc acgcttcccg
     5401 aagggagaaa ggcggacagg tatccggtaa gcggcagggt cggaacagga gagcgcacga
     5461 gggagcttcc agggggaaac gcctggtatc tttatagtcc tgtcgggttt cgccacctct
     5521 gacttgagcg tcgatttttg tgatgctcgt caggggggcg gagcctatgg aaaaacgcca
     5581 gcaacgcggc ctttttacgg ttcctggcct tttgctggcc ttttgctca
//
